>Addgene plasmid #138658 | pAMS366-4xCDRE-GFP-PEST | addgene full sequence | sequence record 273751 | Addgene NGS Result
TGAGAAGCTGCAGCGTCACATCGGATAATAATGATGGCAGCCATTGTAGAAGTGCCTTTTGCATTTCTAG
TCTCTTTCTCGGTCTAGCTAGTTTTACTACATCGCGAAGATAGAATCTTAGATCACACTGCCTTTGCTGA
GCTGGATCAATAGAGTAACAAAAGAGTGGTAAGGCCTCGTTAAAGGACAAGGACCTGAGCGGAAGTGTAT
CGTACAGTAGACGGAGTATACTAGTATAGTCTATAGTCCGTGGAATTCTCATGTTTGACAGCTTATCATC
GATAAGCTTTTCAATTCATCATTTTTTTTTTATTCTTTTTTTTGATTTCGGTTTCCTTGAAATTTTTTTG
ATTCGGTAATCTCCGAACAGAAGGAAGAACGAAGGAAGGAGCACAGACTTAGATTGGTATATATACGCAT
ATGTAGTGTTGAAGAAACATGAAATTGCCCAGTATTCTTAACCCAACTGCACAGAACAAAAACCTGCAGG
AAACGAAGATAAATCATGTCGAAAGCTACATATAAGGAACGTGCTGCTACTCATCCTAGTCCTGTTGCTG
CCAAGCTATTTAATATCATGCACGAAAAGCAAACAAACTTGTGTGCTTCATTGGATGTTCGTACCACCAA
GGAATTACTGGAGTTAGTTGAAGCATTAGGTCCCAAAATTTGTTTACTAAAAACACATGTGGATATCTTG
ACTGATTTTTCCATGGAGGGCACAGTTAAGCCGCTAAAGGCATTATCCGCCAAGTACAATTTTTTACTCT
TCGAAGACAGAAAATTTGCTGACATTGGTAATACAGTCAAATTGCAGTACTCTGCGGGTGTATACAGAAT
AGCAGAATGGGCAGACATTACGAATGCACACGGTGTGGTGGGCCCAGGTATTGTTAGCGGTTTGAAGCAG
GCGGCAGAAGAAGTAACAAAGGAACCTAGAGGCCTTTTGATGTTAGCAGAATTGTCATGCAAGGGCTCCC
TATCTACTGGAGAATATACTAAGGGTACTGTTGACATTGCGAAGAGCGACAAAGATTTTGTTATCGGCTT
TATTGCTCAAAGAGACATGGGTGGAAGAGATGAAGGTTACGATTGGTTGATTATGACACCCGGTGTGGGT
TTAGATGACAAGGGAGACGCATTGGGTCAACAGTATAGAACCGTGGATGATGTGGTCTCTACAGGATCTG
ACATTATTATTGTTGGAAGAGGACTATTTGCAAAGGGAAGGGATGCTAAGGTAGAGGGTGAACGTTACAG
AAAAGCAGGCTGGGAAGCATATTTGAGAAGATGCGGCCAGCAAAACTAAAAAACTGTATTATAAGTAAAT
GCATGTATACTAAACTCACAAATTAGAGCTTCAATTTAATTATATCAGTTATTACCCTCGAGCAAGCGCA
CAGCCACCGACTGGTGTCGAGCAAGCGCACAGCCACCGACTGGTGTCGAGGTCGAGCAAGCGCACAGCCA
CCGACTGGTGTCGAGGTCGAGCAAGCGCACAGCCACCGACTGGTGTCGAGGTCGAGCAGATCCGCCAGGC
GTGTATATAGCGTGGATGGCCAGGCAACTTTAGTGCTGACACATACAGGCATATATATATGTGTGCGACG
ACACATGATCATATGGCATGCATGTGCTCTGTATGTATATAAAACTCTTGTTTTCTTCTTTTCTCTAAAT
ATTCTTTCCTTATACATTAGGTCCTTTGTAGCATAAATTACTATACTTCTATAGACACGCAAACACAAAT
ACACACACTAAATTAATAATGACCGGATCCATGTCTAAAGGTGAAGAATTATTCACTGGTGTTGTCCCAA
TTTTGGTTGAATTAGATGGTGATGTTAATGGTCACAAATTTTCTGTCTCCGGTGAAGGTGAAGGTGATGC
TACTTACGGTAAATTGACCTTAAAATTTATTTGTACTACTGGTAAATTGCCAGTTCCATGGCCAACCTTA
GTCACTACTTTCGGTTATGGTGTTCAATGTTTTGCGAGATACCCAGATCATATGAAACAACATGACTTTT
TCAAGTCTGCCATGCCAGAAGGTTATGTTCAAGAAAGAACTATTTTTTTCAAAGATGACGGTAACTACAA
GACCAGAGCTGAAGTCAAGTTTGAAGGTGATACCTTAGTTAATAGAATCGAATTAAAAGGTATTGATTTT
AAAGAAGATGGTAACATTTTAGGTCACAAATTGGAATACAACTATAACTCTCACAATGTTTACATCATGG
CTGACAAACAAAAGAATGGTATCAAAGTTAACTTCAAAATTAGACACAACATTGAAGATGGTTCTGTTCA
ATTAGCTGACCATTATCAACAAAATACTCCAATTGGTGATGGTCCAGTCTTGTTACCAGACAACCATTAC
TTATCCACTCAATCTGCCTTATCCAAAGATCCAAACGAAAAGAGAGACCACATGGTCTTGTTAGAATTTG
TTACTGCTGCTGGTATTACCCATGGTATGGATGAATTGTACAAAGCATCCAACTTGAACATTTCGAGAAA
GCTTACCATATCAACCCCATCATGCTCTTTCGAAAATTCAAATAGCACATCCATTCCTTCGCCCGCTTCC
TCATCTCAAAGCCACACTCCAATGAGAAACATGAGCTCACTCTCTGATAACAGCGTTTTCAGCCGGAATA
TGGAACAATCATCACCAATCACTCCAAGTATGTACCAATTTGGTCAGCAGCAGTCAAACAGTATATGTGG
TAGCACCGTTAGTGTGAATAGTCTGGTGAATACAAATAACAAACAAAGGATCTACGAACAAATCACGGGT
CCTAACAGCAATAACGCAACCAATGATTATATTGATTTGCTAAACCTAAATGAGTCTAACAAGGAAAACC
AAAATCCCGCAACGGCGCATTACCTCAATGGGGGCCCACCCAAGACAAGCTTCATTAACCATGGAATGTT
CCCCTCGCCAACTGGGACCATAAATAGCGGTAAATCTAGCAGTGCCTCATCTTTAATTTCTTTTGGTATG
GGCAATACCCAAGTAATATAGGGATCCGGAGCTTGGCTGTTGCCCGTCTCACTGGTGAAAAGAAAAACCA
CCCTGGCGCCCAATACGCAAACCGCCTCTCCCCGCGCGTTGGCCGATTCATTAATGCAGCTGGCACGACA
GGTTTCCCGACTTAATCGCCTTGCAGCACATCCCCCTTTCGCCAGCTGGCGTAATAGCGAAGAGGCCCGC
ACCGATCGCCCTTCCCAACAGTTGCGCAGCCTGAATGGCGAATGGCGCTTTGCCTGGTTTCCGGCACCAG
AAGCGGTGCCGGAAAGCTGGCTGGAGTGCGATCTTCCTGAGGCCGATACTGTCGTCGTCCCCTCAAACTG
GCAGATGCACGGTTACGATGCGCCCATCTACACCAACGTGACCTATCCCATTACGGTCAATCCGCCGTTT
GTTCCCACGGAGAATCCGACGGGTTGTTACTCGCTCACATTTAATGTTGATGAAAGCTGGCTACAGGAAG
GCCAGACGCGAATTATTTTTGATGGCGTTAACTCGGCGTTTCATCTGTGGTGCAACGGGCGCTGGGTCGG
TTACGGCCAGGACAGTCGTTTGCCGTCTGAATTTGACCTGAGCGCATTTTTACGCGCCGGAGAAAACCGC
CTCGCGGTGATGGTGCTGCGCTGGAGTGACGGCAGTTATCTGGAAGATCAGGATATGTGGCGGATGAGCG
GCATTTTCCGTGACGTCTCGTTGCTGCATAAACCGACTACACAAATCAGCGATTTCCATGTTGCCACTCG
CTTTAATGATGATTTCAGCCGCGCTGTACTGGAGGCTGAAGTTCAGATGTGCGGCGAGTTGCGTGACTAC
CTACGGGTAACAGTTTCTTTATGGCAGGGTGAAACGCAGGTCGCCAGCGGCACCGCGCCTTTCGGCGGTG
AAATTATCGATGAGCGTGGTGGTTATGCCGATCGCGTCACACTACGTCTGAACGTCGAAAACCCGAAACT
GTGGAGCGCCGAAATCCCGAATCTCTATCGTGCGGTGGTTGAACTGCACACCGCCGACGGCACGCTGATT
GAAGCAGAAGCCTGCGATGTCGGTTTCCGCGAGGTGCGGATTGAAAATGGTCTGCTGCTGCTGAACGGCA
AGCCGTTGCTGATTCGAGGCGTTAACCGTCACGAGCATCATCCTCTGCATGGTCAGGTCATGGATGAGCA
GACGATGGTGCAGGATATCCTGCTGATGAAGCAGAACAACTTTAACGCCGTGCGCTGTTCGCATTATCCG
AACCATCCGCTGTGGTACACGCTGTGCGACCGCTACGGCCTGTATGTGGTGGATGAAGCCAATATTGAAA
CCCACGGCATGGTGCCAATGAATCGTCTGACCGATGATCCGCGCTGGCTACCGGCGATGAGCGAACGCGT
AACGCGAATGGTGCAGCGCGATCGTAATCACCCGAGTGTGATCATCTGGTCGCTGGGGAATGAATCAGGC
CACGGCGCTAATCACGACGCGCTGTATCGCTGGATCAAATCTGTCGATCCTTCCCGCCCGGTGCAGTATG
AAGGCGGCGGAGCCGACACCACGGCCACCGATATTATTTGCCCGATGTACGCGCGCGTGGATGAAGACCA
GCCCTTCCCGGCTGTGCCGAAATGGTCCATCAAAAAATGGCTTTCGCTACCTGGAGAGACGCGCCCGCTG
ATCCTTTGCGAATACGCCCACGCGATGGGTAACAGTCTTGGCGGTTTCGCTAAATACTGGCAGGCGTTTC
GTCAGTATCCCCGTTTACAGGGCGGCTTCGTCTGGGACTGGGTGGATCAGTCGCTGATTAAATATGATGA
AAACGGCAACCCGTGGTCGGCTTACGGCGGTGATTTTGGCGATACGCCGAACGATCGCCAGTTCTGTATG
AACGGTCTGGTCTTTGCCGACCGCACGCCGCATCCAGCGCTGACGGAAGCAAAACACCAGCAGCAGTTTT
TCCAGTTCCGTTTATCCGGGCAAACCATCGAAGTGACCAGCGAATACCTGTTCCGTCATAGCGATAACGA
GCTCCTGCACTGGATGGTGGCGCTGGATGGTAAGCCGCTGGCAAGCGGTGAAGTGCCTCTGGATGTCGCT
CCACAAGGTAAACAGTTGATTGAACTGCCTGAACTACCGCAGCCGGAGAGCGCCGGGCAACTCTGGCTCA
CAGTACGCGTAGTGCAACCGAACGCGACCGCATGGTCAGAAGCCGGGCACATCAGCGCCTGGCAGCAGTG
GCGTCTGGCGGAAAACCTCAGTGTGACGCTCCCCGCCGCGTCCCACGCCATCCCGCATCTGACCACCAGC
GAAATGGATTTTTGCATCGAGCTGGGTAATAAGCGTTGGCAATTTAACCGCCAGTCAGGCTTTCTTTCAC
AGATGTGGATTGGCGATAAAAAACAACTGCTGACGCCGCTGCGCGATCAGTTCACCCGTGCACCGCTGGA
TAACGACATTGGCGTAAGTGAAGCGACCCGCATTGACCCTAACGCCTGGGTCGAACGCTGGAAGGCGGCG
GGCCATTACCAGGCCGAAGCAGCGTTGTTGCAGTGCACGGCAGATACACTTGCTGATGCGGTGCTGATTA
CGACCGCTCACGCGTGGCAGCATCAGGGGAAAACCTTATTTATCAGCCGGAAAACCTACCGGATTGATGG
TAGTGGTCAAATGGCGATTACCGTTGATGTTGAAGTGGCGAGCGATACACCGCATCCGGCGCGGATTGGC
CTGAACTGCCAGCTGGCGCAGGTAGCAGAGCGGGTAAACTGGCTCGGATTAGGGCCGCAAGAAAACTATC
CCGACCGCCTTACTGCCGCCTGTTTTGACCGCTGGGATCTGCCATTGTCAGACATGTATACCCCGTACGT
CTTCCCGAGCGAAAACGGTCTGCGCTGCGGGACGCGCGAATTGAATTATGGCCCACACCAGTGGCGCGGC
GACTTCCAGTTCAACATCAGCCGCTACAGTCAACAGCAACTGATGGAAACCAGCCATCGCCATCTGCTGC
ACGCGGAAGAAGGCACATGGCTGAATATCGACGGTTTCCATATGGGGATTGGTGGCGACGACTCCTGGAG
CCCGTCAGTATCGGCGGAATTCCAGCTGAGCGCCGGTCGCTACCATTACCAGTTGGTCTGGTGTCAAAAA
TAATAATAACCGGGCAGGCCATGTCTGCCCGTATTTCGCGTAAGGAAATCCATTGTACTGCCGGACCACC
GACTGTGAGCCACTCCGGCCATGGCGTACGCACTGACCTGCTTACTGATTTGTAAAACCGGTCCGGCCAT
CACGCTCACATAACGTCCACGCAGGCTCTCATAGTGAAACGTATCCTCCCCGGTCATCACTGTGCTGCTC
TTTTTCGACGCGGCGAACCCCAGGGAAGCCATCACCCCCACACTGTCCGTCAGCTCATAACGGTACTTCA
CGTTAATCCCTTTCAGATGACTCACACCGGTATCCCCGCCCGACAACGACGGCAATGTACCCGGTTTCAC
TTGAAAATAGCCCACCGTAAACGTACCATGTCCACCTTCCGCACGGGCCGGAGTGACTGTCACCGCAAGT
GCGGCAAAGACAGCAACGGCAATACACACATTACGCATCGTTCACCTCTCACTGTTTTATAATAAAACGC
CCGTTCCCGGACGAACCTCTGTAACACACTCAGACCACGCTGATGCCCAGCGCCTGTTTCTTAATCACCA
TAACCTGCACATCGCTGGCAAACGTATACGGCGGAATATCTGCCGAATGCCGTGTGGACGTAAGCGTGAA
CGTCAGGATCACGTTTCCCCGACCCGCTGGCATGTCAACAATACGGGAGAACACCTGTACCGCCTCGTTC
GCCGCGCCATCATAAATCACCGCACCGTTCATCAGTACTTTCAGATAACACATCGAATACGTTGTCCTGC
CGCTGACAGTACGCTTACTTCCGCGAAACGTCAGCGGAAGCACCACTATCTGGCGATCAAAAGGATGGTC
ATCGGTCACGGTGACAGTACGCTGCCTCGCGCGTTTCGGTGATGACGGTGAAAACCTCTGACACATGCAG
CTCCCGGAGACGGTCACAGCTTGTCTGTAAGCGGATGCCGGGAGCAGACAAGCCCGTCAGGGCGCGTCAG
CGGGTGTTGGCGGGTGTCGGGGCGCAGCCATGACCCAGTCACGTAGCGATAGCGGAGTGTATACTGGCTT
AACTATGCGGCATCAGAGCAGATTGTACTGAGAGTGCACCATATGCGGTGTGAAATACCGCACAGATGCG
TAAGGAGAAAATACCGCATCAGGCGCTCTTCCGCTTCCTCGCTCACTGACTCGCTGCGCTCGGTCGTTCG
GCTGCGGCGAGCGGTATCAGCTCACTCAAAGGCGGTAATACGGTTATCCACAGAATCAGGGGATAACGCA
GGAAAGAACATGTGAGCAAAAGGCCAGGAACCGTAAAAAGGCCGCGTTGCTGGCGTTTTTCCATAGGCTC
CGCCCCCCTGACGAGCATCACAAAAATCGACGCTCAAGTCAGAGGTGGCGAAACCCGACAGGACTATAAA
GATACCAGGCGTTTCCCCCTGGAAGCTCCCTCGTGCGCTCTCCTGTTCCGACCCTGCCGCTTACCGGATA
CCTGTCCGCCTTTCTCCCTTCGGGAAGCGTGGCGCTTTCTCATAGCTCACGCTGTAGGTATCTCAGTTCG
GTGTAGGTCGTTCGCTCCAAGCTGGGCTGTGTGCACGAACCCCCCGTTCAGCCCGACCGCTGCGCCTTAT
CCGGTAACTATCGTCTTGAGTCCAACCCGGTAAGACACGACTTATCGCCACTGGCAGCAGCCACTGGTAA
CAGGATTAGCAGAGCGAGGTATGTAGGCGGTGCTACAGAGTTCTTGAAGTGGTGGCCTAACTACGGCTAC
ACTAGAAGGACAGTATTTGGTATCTGCGCTCTGCTGAAGCCAGTTACCTTCGGAAAAAGAGTTGGTAGCT
CTTGATCCGGCAAACAAACCACCGCTGGTAGCGGTGGTTTTTTTGTTTGCAAGCAGCAGATTACGCGCAG
AAAAAAAGGATCTCAAGAAGATCCTTTGATCTTTTCTACGGTGTCTGACGCTCAGTGGAACGAAAACTCA
CGTTAAGGGATTTTGGTCATGAGATTATCAAAAAGGATCTTCACCTAGATCCTTTTAAATTAAAAATGAA
GTTTTAAATCAATCTAAAGTATATATGAGTAAACTTGGTCTGACAGTTACCAATGCTTAATCAGTGAGGC
ACCTATCTCAGCGATCTGTCTATTTCGTTCATCCATAGTTGCCTGACTCCCCGTCGTGTAGATAACTACG
ATACGGGAGGGCTTACCATCTGGCCCCAGTGCTGCAATGATACCGCGAGACCCACGCTCACCGGCTCCAG
ATTTATCAGCAATAAACCAGCCAGCCGGAAGGGCCGAGCGCAGAAGTGGTCCTGCAACTTTATCCGCCTC
CATCCAGTCTATTAATTGTTGCCGGGAAGCTAGAGTAAGTAGTTCGCCAGTTAATAGTTTGCGCAACGTT
GTTGCCATTGCTGCAGGCATCGTGGTGTCACGCTCGTCGTTTGGTATGGCTTCATTCAGCTCCGGTTCCC
AACGATCAAGGCGAGTTACATGATCCCCCATGTTGTGCAAAAAAGCGGTTAGCTCCTTCGGTCCTCCGAT
CGTTGTCAGAAGTAAGTTGGCCGCAGTGTTATCACTCATGGTTATGGCAGCACTGCATAATTCTCTTACT
GTCATGCCATCCGTAAGATGCTTTTCTGTGACTGGTGAGTACTCAACCAAGTCATTCTGAGAATAGTGTA
TGCGGCGACCGAGTTGCTCTTGCCCGGCGTCAACACGGGATAATACCGCGCCACATAGCAGAACTTTAAA
AGTGCTCATCATTGGAAAACGTTCTTCGGGGCGAAAACTCTCAAGGATCTTACCGCTGTTGAGATCCAGT
TCGATGTAACCCACTCGTGCACCCAACTGATCTTCAGCATCTTTTACTTTCACCAGCGTTTCTGGGTGAG
CAAAAACAGGAAGGCAAAATGCCGCAAAAAAGGGAATAAGGGCGACACGGAAATGTTGAATACTCATACT
CTTCCTTTTTCAATATTATTGAAGCATTTATCAGGGTTATTGTCTCATGAGCGGATACATATTTGAATGT
ATTTAGAAAAATAAACAAATAGGGGTTCCGCGCACATTTCCCCGAAAAGTGCCACCTGACGTCTAAGAAA
CCATTATTATCATGACATTAACCTATAAAAATAGGCGTATCACGAGGCCCTTTCGTCTTCAAGAATTCTG
AACCAGTCCTAAAACGAGTAAATAGGACCGGCAATTCTTCAAGCAATAAACAGGAATACCAATTATTAAA
AGATAACTTAGTCAGATCGTACAATAAAGCTTTGAAGAAAAATGCGCCTTATTCAATCTTTGCTATAAAA
AATGGCCCAAAATCTCACATTGGAAGACATTTGATGACCTCATTTCTTTCAATGAAGGGCCTAACGGAGT
TGACTAATGTTGTGGGAAATTGGAGCGATAAGCGTGCTTCTGCCGTGGCCAGGACAACGTATACTCATCA
GATAACAGCAATACCTGATCACTACTTCGCACTAGTTTCTCGGTACTATGCATATGATCCAATATCAAAG
GAAATGATAGCATTGAAGGATGAGACTAATCCAATTGAGGAGTGGCAGCATATAGAACAGCTAAAGGGTA
GTGCTGAAGGAAGCATACGATACCCCGCATGGAATGGGATAATATCACAGGAGGTACTAGACTACCTTTC
ATCCTACATAAATAGACGCATATAAGTACGCATTTAAGCATAAACACGCACTATGCCGTTCTTCTCATGT
ATATATATATACAGGCAACACGCAGATATAGGTGCGACGTGAACAGTGAGCTGTATGTGCGCAGCTCGCG
TTGCATTTTCGGAAGCGCTCGTTTTCGGAAACGCTTTGAAGTTCCTATTCCGAAGTTCCTATTCTCTAGA
AAGTATAGGAACTTCAGAGCGCTTTTGAAAACCAAAAGCGCTCTGAAGACGCACTTTCAAAAAACCAAAA
ACGCACCGGACTGTAACGAGCTACTAAAATATTGCGAATACCGCTTCCACAAACATTGCTCAAAAGTATC
TCTTTGCTATATATCTCTGTGCTATATCCCTATATAACCTACCCATCCACCTTTCGCTCCTTGAACTTGC
ATCTAAACTCGACCTCTACATTTTTTATGTTTATCTCTAGTATTACTCTTTAGACAAAAAAATTGTAGTA
AGAACTATTCATAGAGTGAATCGAAAACAATACGAAAATGTAAACATTTCCTATACGTAGTATATAGAGA
CAAAATAGAAGAAACCGTTCATAATTTTCTGACCAATGAAGAATCATCAACGCTATCACTTTCTGTTCAC
AAAGTATGCGCAATCCACATCGGTATAGAATATAATCGGGGATGCCTTTATCTTGAAAAAATGCACCCGC
AGCTTCGCTAGTAATCAGTAAACGCGGGAAGTGGAGTCAGGCTTTTTTTATGGAAGAGAAAATAGACACC
AAAGTAGCCTTCTTCTAACCTTAACGGACCTACAGTGCAAAAAGTTATCAAGAGACTGCATTATAGAGCG
CACAAAGGAGAAAAAAAGTAATCTAAGATGCTTTGTTAGAAAAATAGCGCTCTCGGGATGCATTTTTGTA
GAACAAAAAAGAAGTATAGATTCTTTGTTGGTAAAATAGCGCTCTCGCGTTGCATTTCTGTTCTGTAAAA
ATGCAGCTCAGATTCTTTGTTTGAAAAATTAGCGCTCTCGCGTTGCATTTTTGTTTTACAAAAATGAAGC
ACAGATTCTTCGTTGGTAAAATAGCGCTTTCGCGTTGCATTTCTGTTCTGTAAAAATGCAGCTCAGATTC
TTTGTTTGAAAAATTAGCGCTCTCGCGTTGCATTTTTGTTCTACAAAATGAAGCACAGATGCTTCGTTAA
CAAAGATATGCTATTGAAGTGCAAGATGGAAACGCAGAAAATGAACCGGGGATGCGACGTGCAAGATTAC
CTATGCAATAGATGCAATAGTTTCTCCAGGAACCGAAATACATACATTGTCTTCCGTAAAGCGCTAGACT
ATATATTATTATACAGGTTCAAATATACTATCTGTTTCAGGGAAAACTCCCAGGTTCGGATGTTCAAAAT
TCAATGATGGGTAACAAGTACGATCGTAAATCTGTAAAACAGTTTGTCGGATATTAGGCTGTATCTCCTC
AAAGCGTATTCGAATATCAT
Features (pLannotate 1.2.2; 15 found; start..end, strand, type, name):
    290..505     +  promoter       URA3 promoter: S. cerevisiae URA3
    506..1309    +  CDS            URA3: orotidine-5'-phosphate decarboxylase, required for uracil biosynthesis; S. cerevisiae URA3; yeast auxotrophic marker, counterselectable with 5-fluoroorotic acid (5-FOA)
   1781..2494    +  CDS            GFPmut3: GFPmut3 is a basic (constitutively fluorescent) green fluorescent protein published in 1996, derived from Aequorea victoria. It is reported to be a very rapidly-maturing weak dimer.
   2495..3028    +  CDS            CLN2 (fragment): CG12_YEAST - Experimental evidence at protein level: Swiss-Prot protein existence level 1. Essential for the control of the cell cycle at the G1/S (start) transition. Interacts with the CDC28 protein kinase to form MPF. From Saccharomyces cerevisiae (strain ATCC 204508 / S288c) (Baker's yeast).
   3046..3162    +  CDS            lacI (fragment): lac repressor; lacI; The lac repressor binds to the lac operator to inhibit transcription in E. coli. This inhibition can be relieved by adding lactose or isopropyl-β-D-thiogalactopyranoside (IPTG).
   3160..6163    +  CDS            lacZ (fragment): β-galactosidase; lacZ
   6166..6618    -  CDS            lom (fragment): VLOM_LAMBD - Experimental evidence at protein level: Swiss-Prot protein existence level 1. Incorporated into the outer membrane of the host during infection. Lom is expressed during lysogeny in E.coli. From Escherichia phage lambda (Bacteriophage lambda).
   6683..7021    -  CDS            J (fragment): TIPJ_LAMBD - Experimental evidence at protein level: Swiss-Prot protein existence level 1. Attaches the virion to the host receptor LamB, inducing viral DNA ejection. During tail assembly, initiates distal tail tip assembly by interacting with gpI, gpL and gpK. During virus entry to host cell, binds strongly to host LamB in an irreversible attachment. The binding induces structural changes in the tail leading to viral DNA injection through LamB trimeric pore. From Escherichia phage lambda (Bacteriophage lambda).
   7021..7061    +  CDS            rop (fragment): Rop protein, which maintains plasmids at low copy number; rop
   7163..7303    +  misc_feature   bom: basis of mobility region from pBR322
   7478..8066    -  rep_origin     ori: high-copy-number ColE1/pMB1/pBR322/pUC origin of replication
   8237..9097    -  CDS            AmpR: β-lactamase; bla; confers resistance to ampicillin, carbenicillin, and related antibiotics
   9098..9202    -  promoter       AmpR promoter: bla
   9646..10988   +  rep_origin     2μ ori: yeast 2μ plasmid origin of replication
  11142..289     -  CDS            RAF1 (fragment) (across the origin): RAF_YEAST - Experimental evidence at transcript level: Swiss-Prot protein existence level 2. Antagonizes transcriptional repression of recombinase FLP by REP1-REP2. May play a role in plasmid partitioning. From Saccharomyces cerevisiae (strain ATCC 204508 / S288c) (Baker's yeast).
