[The description below was written by a language model from this plasmid's Addgene catalogue record and pLannotate feature annotations shown in this document.]
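Description:
pAMS366-4xCDRE-GFP-PEST is an episomal yeast reporter plasmid of about 11.3 kb, built on the pAMS366 backbone, for monitoring calcineurin signalling in Saccharomyces cerevisiae. It is a shuttle vector. In E. coli it replicates from a ColE1/pBR322-type origin (with the neighbouring bom region and a rop remnant) and is selected with ampicillin through the β-lactamase gene. In yeast it is maintained by the 2μ origin, next to a fragment of the 2μ RAF1 gene, and selected by uracil prototrophy through URA3 under its own promoter.

The reporter cassette, inserted at BamHI sites, consists of four tandem copies of the calcineurin-dependent response element (CDRE) placed upstream of a CYC1 promoter, listed in the insert name as "CYC1(PM)". This drives yeast-enhanced GFP (yEGFP3, annotated as GFPmut3) fused at its C-terminus to a PEST degradation sequence. The feature table identifies the PEST portion as a fragment of the G1 cyclin CLN2, directly following the GFP coding region. The CDRE and CYC1 elements are not annotated, but presumably lie in the gap between URA3 and GFP. Fluorescence is meant to report CDRE-driven transcription when calcineurin is active. The PEST tag shortens the reporter's lifetime, so the signal follows dynamic rises and falls in pathway activity rather than accumulating, which suits readouts such as flow cytometry.

Downstream of the fusion lie a short lacI fragment, a large lacZ fragment and pieces of phage lambda genes (lom, J). These are probably carry-over from a lacZ-based parent reporter, though the record does not say so. The depositor notes one silent mutation in the GFP coding sequence.
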