Addgene plasmid #138658: pAMS366-4xCDRE-GFP-PEST
Purpose: destabilized GFP reporter to monitor calcineurin activity via calcineurin-dependent response element (CDRE) in S. cerevisiae
Depositing lab: Sabrina Büttner. Depositing organization: Stockholms Universitet. Publication: Stable and destabilized GFP reporters to monitor calcineurin activity in Saccharomyces cerevisiae. Diessl , J., Nandy, A., Schug, C., Habernig, L., and Büttner, S.. Microbial Cell, 2020: in press.
Backbone
  Vector backbone: pAMS366
  Total vector size (bp): 11281
  Vector type: yeast reporter plasmid
  Selectable markers: URA3
Growth in bacteria
  Bacterial resistance: Ampicillin, 100 μg/mL
  Growth temperature: 37°C
  Growth strain: DH5alpha
  Copy number: Unknown
Gene/Insert
  Gene/Insert name: 4xCDRE-CYC1(PM)-yEGFP3-PEST
  Species: S. cerevisiae (budding yeast), Synthetic; A. victoria
  Promoter: CYC1
  Cloning method: Restriction Enzyme; 5′ cloning site BamHI (not destroyed); 3′ cloning site BamHI (not destroyed)
  Sequencing primers: 5′ GTG GGT TTA GAT GAC AAG GGA GAC G and CAC AAA TTT TCT GTC TCC G and GTC TTG TTA CCA GAC AAC C
Resource information
  A portion of this plasmid was derived from a plasmid made by: 1. Stathopoulos AM, and Cyert MS (1997). Calcineurin acts through the CRZ1/TCN1-encoded transcription factor to regulate gene expression in yeast. Genes Dev. 11(24): 3432–3444. 9407035. and 2. Mateus C, and Avery SV (2000). Destabilized green fluorescent protein for monitoring dynamic changes in yeast gene expression with flow cytometry. Yeast. 16(14): 1313–1323. doi: 10.1002/1097-0061(200010)16:14<1313::AID-YEA626>3.0.CO;2-O.
Terms and licenses: Academic/Nonprofit Terms; Industry Terms: Not Available to Industry
Depositor comments: 1x CDRE (calcineurin-dependent response element) = caagcgcacagccaccgactggtg For construction of pAMS366-4xCDRE-GFP-PEST, we used yEGFP3-PEST from Mateus & Avery 2000 (original yEGFP3 from Cormack et al. 1997), sequencing showed a 216T>G silent mutation.
How to cite: pAMS366-4xCDRE-GFP-PEST was a gift from Sabrina Büttner (Addgene plasmid # 138658 ; http://n2t.net/addgene:138658 ; RRID:Addgene_138658)
