>Addgene plasmid #138658 | pAMS366-4xCDRE-GFP-PEST | depositor partial sequence | sequence record 268028 | 4xCDRE, CYC1 promoter, yEGFP3-PEST
ATGATGTGGTCTCTACAGGATCTGACATTATTATTGTTGGAAGAGGACTATTTGCAAAGGGAAGGGATGC
TAAGGTAGAGGGTGAACGTTACAGAAAAGCAGGCTGGGAAGCATATTTGAGAAGATGCGGCCAGCAAAAC
TAAAAAACTGTATTATAAGTAAATGCATGTATACTAAACTCACAAATTAGAGCTTCAATTTAATTATATC
AGTTATTACCCTCGAGCAAGCGCACAGCCACCGACTGGTGTCGAGCAAGCGCACAGCCACCGACTGGTGT
CGAGGTCGAGCAAGCGCACAGCCACCGACTGGTGTCGAGGTCGAGCAAGCGCACAGCCACCGACTGGTGT
CGAGGTCGAGCAGATCCGCCAGGCGTGTATATAGCGTGGATGGCCAGGCAACTTTAGTGCTGACACATAC
AGGCATATATATATGTGTGCGACGACACATGATCATATGGCATGCATGTGCTCTGTATGTATATAAAACT
CTTGTTTTCTTCTTTTCTCTAAATATTCTTTCCTTATACATTAGGTCCTTTGTAGCATAAATTACTATAC
TTCTATAGACACGCAAACACAAATACACACACTAAATTAATAATGACCGGATCCATGTCTAAAGGTGAAG
AATTATTCACTGGTGTTGTCCCAATTTTGGTTGAATTAGATGGTGATGTTAATGGTCACAAATTTTCTGT
CTCCGGTGAAGGTGAAGGTGATGCTACTTACGGTAAATTGACCTTAAAATTTATTTGTACTACTGGTAAA
TTGCCAGTTCCATGGCCAACCTTAGTCACTACTTTCGGTTATGGTGTTCAATGTTTTGCGAGATACCCAG
ATCATATGAAACAACATGACTTTTTCAAGTCTGCCATGCCAGAAGGTTATGTTCAAGAAAGAACTATTTT
TTTCAAAGATGACGGTAACTACAAGACCAGAGCTGAAGTCAAGTTTGAAGGTGATACCTTAGTTAATAGA
ATCGAATTAAAAGGTATTGATTTTAAAGAAGATGGTAACATTTTAGGTCACAAATTGGAATACAACTATA
ACTCTCACAATGTTTACATCATGGCTGACAAACAAAAGAATGGTATCAAAGTTAACTTCAAAATTAGACA
CAACATTGAAGATGGTTCTGTTCAATTAGCTGACCATTATCAACAAAATACTCCAATTGGTGATGGTCCA
GTCTTGTTACCAGACAACCATTACTTATCCACTCAATCTGCCTTATCCAAAGATCCAAACGAAAAGAGAG
ACCACATGGTCTTGTTAGAATTTGTTACTGCTGCTGGTATTACCCATGGTATGGATGAATTGTACAAAGC
ATCCAACTTGAACATTTCGAGAAAGCTTACCATATCAACCCCATCATGCTCTTTCGAAAATTCAAATAGC
ACATCCATTCCTTCGCCCGCTTCCTCATCTCAAAGCCACACTCCAATGAGAAACATGAGCTCACTCTCTG
ATAACAGCGTTTTCAGCCGGAATATGGAACAATCATCACCAATCACTCCAAGTATGTACCAATTTGGTCA
GCAGCAGTCAAACAGTATATGTGGTAGCACCGTTAGTGTGAATAGTCTGGTGAATACAAATAACAAACAA
AGGATCTACGAACAAATCACGGGTCCTAACAGCAATAACGCAACCAATGATTATATTGATTTGCTAAACC
TAAATGAGTCTAACAAGGAAAACCAAAATCCCGCAACGGCGCATTACCTCAATGGGGGCCCACCCAAGAC
AAGCTTCATTAACCATGGAATGTTCCCCTCGCCAACTGGGACCATAAATAGCGGTAAATCTAGCAGTGCC
TCATCTTTAATTTCTTTTGGTATGGGCAATACCCAAGTAATATAGGGATCCGGAGCTTGGCTGTTGCCCG
TCTCACTGGTGAAAAGAAAAACCACCCTGGCGCCCAATACGCAAACCGCCTCTCCCCGCGCGTTGGCCGA
TTCATTAATGCAGCTGGCACGACAGGTTTCCCGACTTAATCGCCTTGCAGCACATCCCCCTTTCGCCAGC
TGGCGTAATAGCGAAGAGGCCCGCACCGATCGCCCTTCCCAACAGTTGCGCAGCCTGAATGGCGAATGGC
GCTTTGCCTGGTTTCCGGCACCAGAAGCGGTGCCGGAAAGCTGGCTGGAGTGCGATCTTCCTGAGGCCGA
TACTGTCGTCGTCCCCTCAAACTGGCAGATGCACGGTTACGATG
